>Addgene plasmid #213116 | pLV-EF1a-FRB-mCherry-MinD-IRES-Puro | addgene full sequence | sequence record 420369 | Addgene NGS Result
CCAATCCCCCCTTTTCTTTTAAAGGCGATACCGTCGAGATCCGTTCACTAATCGAATGGATCTGTCTCTG
TCTCTCTCTCCACCTTCTTCTTCTATTCCTTCGGGCCTGTCGGGTCCCCTCGGGGTTGGGAGGTGGGTCT
GAAACGATAATGGTGAATATCCCTGCCTAACTCTATTCACTATAGAAAGTACAGCAAAAACTATTCTTAA
ACCTACCAAGCCTCCTACTATCATTATGAATAATTTTATATACCACAGCCAATTTGTTATGTTAAACCAA
TTCCACAAACTTGCCCATTTATCTAATTCCAATAATTCTTGTTCATTCTTTTCTTGCTGGTTTTGCGATT
CTTCAATTAAGGAGTGTATTAAGCTTGTGTAATTGTTAATTTCTCTGTCCCACTCCATCCAGGTCGTGTG
ATTCCAAATCTGTTCCAGAGATTTATTACTCCAACTAGCATTCCAAGGCACAGCAGTGGTGCAAATGAGT
TTTCCAGAGCAACCCCAAATCCCCAGGAGCTGTTGATCCTTTAGGTATCTTTCCACAGCCAGGATTCTTG
CCTGGAGCTGCTTGATGCCCCAGACTGTGAGTTGCAACAGATGCTGTTGCGCCTCAATAGCCCTCAGCAA
ATTGTTCTGCTGCTGCACTATACCAGACAATAATTGTCTGGCCTGTACCGTCAGCGTCATTGACGCTGCG
CCCATAGTGCTTCCTGCTGCTCCCAAGAACCCAAGGAACAAAGCTCCTATTCCCACTGCTCTTTTTTCTC
TCTGCACCACTCTTCTCTTTGCCTTGGTGGGTGCTACTCCTAATGGTTCAATTTTTACTACTTTATATTT
ATATAATTCACTTCTCCAATTGTCCCTCATATCTCCTCCTCCAGGTCTGAAGATCAGCGGCCGGCCGCTT
GCTGTGCGGTGGTCTTACTTTTGTTTTGCTCTTCCTCTATCTTGTCTAAAGCTTCCTTGGTGTCTTTTAT
CTCTATCCTTTGATGCACACAATAGAGGGTTGCTACTGTATTATATAATGATCTAAGTTCTTCTGATCCT
GTCTGAAGGGATGGTTGTAGCTGTCCCAGTATTTGTCTACAGCCTTCTGATGTTTCTAACAGGCCAGGAT
TAACTGCGAATCGTTCTAGCTCCCTGCTTGCCCATACTATATGTTTTAATTTATATTTTTTCTTTCCCCC
TGGCCTTAACCGAATTTTTTCCCATCGCGATCTAATTCTCCCCCGCTTAATACTGACGCTCTCGCACCCA
TCTCTCTCCTTCTAGCCTCCGCTAGTCAAAATTTTTGGCGTACTCACCAGTCGCCGCCCCTCGCCTCTTG
CCGTGCGCGCTTCAGCAAGCCGAGTCCTGCGTCGAGAGAGCTCCTCTGGTTTCCCTTTCGCTTTCAAGTC
CCTGTTCGGGCGCCACTGCTAGAGATTTTCCACACTGACTAAAAGGGTCTGAGGGATCTCTAGTTACCAG
AGTCACACAACAGACGGGCACACACTACTTGAAGCACTCAAGGCAAGCTTTATTGAGGCTTAAGCAGTGG
GTTCCCTAGTTAGCCAGAGAGCTCCCAGGCTCAGATCTGGTCTAACCAGAGAGACCCAGTACAGGCAAAA
AGCAGCTGCTTATATGCAGGATCTGAGGGCTCGCCACTCCCCAGTCCCGCCCAGGCCACGCCTCCCTGGA
AAGTCCCCAGCGGAAAGTCCCTTGTAGCAAGCTCGATATCAGCAGTTCTTGAAGTACTCCGGATGCAGCT
CTCGGGCCACGTGATGAAATGCTAGGCGGCTGTCAAACCTCCACTCTAACACTTCTCTCTCCGGGTCATC
CATCCCATGCAGGCTCACAGGGTGTAACAAGCTGGTGTTCTCTCCTTTATTGGCCTCTTCTACCTTATCT
GGCTCAACTGGTACTAGCTTGTAGCACCATCCAAAGGTCAGTGGATATCTGACCCCTGGCCCTGGTGTGT
AGTTCTGCTAATCAGGGAAGTAGCCTTGTGTGTGGTAGATCCACAGATCAAGGATATCTTGTCTTCTTTG
GGAGTGAATTAGCCCTTCCAACTACTAAGTTTGTAGTACATATTTAACAAATACAATTTCTTTAAAATGA
AAATAATTCAGAGGAATCACAGGTTTAGAGTAAATGAAACCACAGGTAATTGGCAGTGGTAATAGGGTAT
GGGGTGGGAAGTTTGGGATGATTTTGGTTAGCTTGAGTTATCCAGTTGATCCAGACATGATAAGATACAT
TGATGAGTTTGGACAAACCACAACTAGAATGCAGTGAAAAAAATGCTTTATTTGTGAAATTTGTGATGCT
ATTGCTTTATTTGTAACCATTATAAGCTGCAATAAACAAGTTGATCTCCCGATCCGTCGACGTCAGGTGG
CACTTTTCGGGGAAATGTGCGCGGAACCCCTATTTGTTTATTTTTCTAAATACATTCAAATATGTATCCG
CTCATGAGACAATAACCCTGATAAATGCTTCAATAATATTGAAAAAGGAAGAGTATGAGTATTCAACATT
TCCGTGTCGCCCTTATTCCCTTTTTTGCGGCATTTTGCCTTCCTGTTTTTGCTCACCCAGAAACGCTGGT
GAAAGTAAAAGATGCTGAAGATCAGTTGGGTGCACGAGTGGGTTACATCGAACTGGATCTCAACAGCGGT
AAGATCCTTGAGAGTTTTCGCCCCGAAGAACGTTTTCCAATGATGAGCACTTTTAAAGTTCTGCTATGTG
GCGCGGTATTATCCCGTATTGACGCCGGGCAAGAGCAACTCGGTCGCCGCATACACTATTCTCAGAATGA
CTTGGTTGAGTACTCACCAGTCACAGAAAAGCATCTTACGGATGGCATGACAGTAAGAGAATTATGCAGT
GCTGCCATAACCATGAGTGATAACACTGCGGCCAACTTACTTCTGACAACGATCGGAGGACCGAAGGAGC
TAACCGCTTTTTTGCACAACATGGGGGATCATGTAACTCGCCTTGATCGTTGGGAACCGGAGCTGAATGA
AGCCATACCAAACGACGAGCGTGACACCACGATGCCTGTAGCAATGGCAACAACGTTGCGCAAACTATTA
ACTGGCGAACTACTTACTCTAGCTTCCCGGCAACAATTAATAGACTGGATGGAGGCGGATAAAGTTGCAG
GACCACTTCTGCGCTCGGCCCTTCCGGCTGGCTGGTTTATTGCTGATAAATCTGGAGCCGGTGAGCGTGG
GTCTCGCGGTATCATTGCAGCACTGGGGCCAGATGGTAAGCCCTCCCGTATCGTAGTTATCTACACGACG
GGGAGTCAGGCAACTATGGATGAACGAAATAGACAGATCGCTGAGATAGGTGCCTCACTGATTAAGCATT
GGTAACTGTCAGACCAAGTTTACTCATATATACTTTAGATTGATTTAAAACTTCATTTTTAATTTAAAAG
GATCTAGGTGAAGATCCTTTTTGATAATCTCATGACCAAAATCCCTTAACGTGAGTTTTCGTTCCACTGA
GCGTCAGACCCCGTAGAAAAGATCAAAGGATCTTCTTGAGATCCTTTTTTTCTGCGCGTAATCTGCTGCT
TGCAAACAAAAAAACCACCGCTACCAGCGGTGGTTTGTTTGCCGGATCAAGAGCTACCAACTCTTTTTCC
GAAGGTAACTGGCTTCAGCAGAGCGCAGATACCAAATACTGTTCTTCTAGTGTAGCCGTAGTTAGGCCAC
CACTTCAAGAACTCTGTAGCACCGCCTACATACCTCGCTCTGCTAATCCTGTTACCAGTGGCTGCTGCCA
GTGGCGATAAGTCGTGTCTTACCGGGTTGGACTCAAGACGATAGTTACCGGATAAGGCGCAGCGGTCGGG
CTGAACGGGGGGTTCGTGCACACAGCCCAGCTTGGAGCGAACGACCTACACCGAACTGAGATACCTACAG
CGTGAGCTATGAGAAAGCGCCACGCTTCCCGAAGGGAGAAAGGCGGACAGGTATCCGGTAAGCGGCAGGG
TCGGAACAGGAGAGCGCACGAGGGAGCTTCCAGGGGGAAACGCCTGGTATCTTTATAGTCCTGTCGGGTT
TCGCCACCTCTGACTTGAGCGTCGATTTTTGTGATGCTCGTCAGGGGGGCGGAGCCTATGGAAAAACGCC
AGCAACGCGGCCTTTTTACGGTTCCTGGCCTTTTGCTGGCCTTTTGCTCACATGTTCTTTCCTGCGTTAT
CCCCTGATTCTGTGGATAACCGTATTACCGCCTTTGAGTGAGCTGATACCGCTCGCCGCAGCCGAACGAC
CGAGCGCAGCGAGTCAGTGAGCGAGGAAGCGGAAGAGCGCCCAATACGCAAACCGCCTCTCCCCGCGCGT
TGGCCGATTCATTAATGCAGCTGGCACGACAGGTTTCCCGACTGGAAAGCGGGCAGTGAGCGCAACGCAA
TTAATGTGAGTTAGCTCACTCATTAGGCACCCCAGGCTTTACACTTTATGCTTCCGGCTCGTATGTTGTG
TGGAATTGTGAGCGGATAACAATTTCACACAGGAAACAGCTATGACCATGATTACGCCAAGCTCTAGCTA
GAGGTCGACGGTAAACGCTAGCAATGTCAAGGCCTCTCACTCTCTGATATTCATTTCTTTGCAAGTTATA
AATACTGAATAATAAGATGACATGAACTACTACTGCTAGAGATTTTCCACACTGACTAAAAGGGTCTGAG
GGATCTCTAGTTACCAGAGTCACACAACAGACGGGCACACACTACTTGAAGCACTCAAGGCAAGCTTTAT
TGAGGCTTAAGCAGTGGGTTCCCTAGTTAGCCAGAGAGCTCCCAGGCTCAGATCTGGTCTAACCAGAGAG
ACCCAGTACAGGCAAAAAGCAGCTGCTTATATGCAGGATCTGAGGGCTCGCCACTCCCCAGTCCCGCCCA
GGCCACGCCTCCCTGGAAAGTCCCCAGCGGAAAGTCCCTTGTAGCAAGCTCGATATCAGCAGTTCTTGAA
GTACTCCGGATGCAGCTCTCGGGCCACGTGATGAAATGCTAGGCGGCTGTCAAACCTCCACTCTAACACT
TCTCTCTCCGGGTCATCCATCCCATGCAGGCTCACAGGGTGTAACAAGCTGGTGTTCTCTCCTTTATTGG
CCTCTTCTACCTTATCTGGCTCAACTGGTACTAGCTTGTAGCACCATCCAAAGGTCAGTGGATATCTGAC
CCCTGGCCCTGGTGTGTAGTTCTGCTAATCAGGGAAGTAGCCTTGTGTGTGGTAGATCCACAGATCAAGG
ATATCTTGTCTTCGTTGGGAGTGAATTAGCCCTTCCAGTCCCCTCTTTTCTTTTAAAAAGTGGCTAAGAT
CTACAGCTGCCTTGTAAGTCATTGGTCTTAAAGGTACCTGAGGTGTGACTGGAAAACCCACCTCCTCCTC
CTCTTGTGCTTCTAGCCAGGCACAATCAGCATTGGTAGCTGCTGTATTGCTACTTGTGATTGCTCCATGT
TTTTCTAGGTCTCGACTGCAGAATTAATTCCAGGCGGGGAGGCGGCCCAAAGGGAGATCCGACTCGTCTG
AGGGCGAAGGCGAAGACGCGGAAGAGGCCGCAGAGCCGGCAGCAGGCCGCGGGAAGGAAGGTCCGCTGGA
TTGAGGGCCGAAGGGACGTAGCAGAAGGACGTCCCGCGCAGAATCCAGGTGGCAACACAGGCGAGCAGCC
ATGGAAAGGACGTCAGCTTCCCCGACAACACCACGGAATTGTCAGTGCCCAACAGCCGAGCCCCTGTCCA
GCAGCGGGCAAGGCAGGCGGCGATGAGTTCCGCCGTGGCAATAGGGAGGGGGAAAGCGAAAGTCCCGGAA
AGGAGCTGACAGGTGGTGGCAATGCCCCAACCAGTGGGGGTTGCGTCAGCAAACACAGTGCACACCACGC
CACGTTGCCTGACAACGGGCCACAACTCCTCATAAAGAGACAGCAACCAGGATTTATACAAGGAGGAGAA
AATGAAAGCCATACGGGAAGCAATAGCATGATACAAAGGCATTAAAGCAGCGTATCCACATAGCGTAAAA
GGAGCAACATAGTTAAGAATACCAGTCAATCTTTCACAAATTTTGTAATCCAGAGGTTGATTGTTCCAGA
CGCGCCCCGCCCGGGTCAGGCACCGGGCTTGCGGGTCATGCACCAGGTGCGCGGTCCTTCGGGCACCTCG
ACGTCGGCGGTGACGGTGAAGCCGAGCCGCTCGTAGAAGGGGAGGTTGCGGGGCGCGGAGGTCTCCAGGA
AGGCGGGCACCCCGGCGCGCTCGGCCGCCTCCACTCCGGGGAGCACGACGGCGCTGCCCAGACCCTTGCC
CTGGTGGTCGGGCGAGACGCCGACGGTGGCCAGGAACCACGCGGGCTCCTTGGGCCGGTGCGGCGCCAGG
AGGCCTTCCATCTGTTGCTGCGCGGCCAGCCGGGAACCGCTCAACTCGGCCATGCGCGGGCCGATCTCGG
CGAACACCGCCCCCGCTTCGACGCTCTCCGGCGTGGTCCAGACCGCCACCGCGGCGCCGTCGTCCGCGAC
CCACACCTTGCCGATGTCGAGCCCGACGCGCGTGAGGAAGAGTTCTTGCAGCTCGGTGACCCGCTCGATG
TGGCGGTCCGGATCGACGGTGTGGCGCGTGGCGGGGTAGTCGGCGAACGCGGCGGCGAGGGTGCGTACGG
CCCTGGGGACGTCGTCGCGGGTGGCGAGGCGCACCGTGGGCTTGTACTCGGTCATGGTATTATCGTGTTT
TTCAAAGGAAAACCACGTCCCCGTGGTTCGGGGGGCCTAGACGTTTTTTTAACCTCGACTAAACACATGT
AAAGCATGTGCACCGAGGCCCCAGATCAGATCCCATACAATGGGGTACCTTCTGGGCATCCTTCAGCCCC
TTGTTGAATACGCTTGAGGAGAGCCATTTGACTCTTTCCACAACTATCCAACTCACAACGTGGCACTGGG
GTTGTGCCGCCTTTGCAGGTGTATCTTATACACGTGGCTTTTGGCCGCAGAGGCACCTGTCGCCAGGTGG
GGGGTTCCGCTGCCTGCAAAGGGTCGCTACAGACGTTGTTTGTCTTCAAGAAGCTTCCAGAGGAACTGCT
TCCTTCACGACATTCAACAGACCTTGCATTCCTTTGGCGAGAGGGGAAAGACCCCTAGGAATGCTCGTCA
AGAAGACAGGGCCAGGTTTCCGGGCCCTCACATTGCCAAAAGACGGCAATATGGTGGAAAATAACATATA
GACAAACGCACACCGGCCTTATTCCAAGCGGCTTCGGCCAGTAACGTTAGGGGGGGGGGGCGGAATTGAT
CCCGCTAGAGGGAAACCGTTGCTAGCTTAAGTTAGTTAACAATTGTTACCGCGGCCCGTCGACTCTAGAG
CGGCCGCTTATCCCCCGAACAGCCGTTTAAGGAATCCCTTCTTTTCCTCCTCTATGAAGCGGAAGGGCCG
TTCTTCCCCGAGGAGCCGTTCTACCGTATCGGCATAAGCTTTCCCAGCATCCGCATTTATGTCAAGTATG
ACAGGCTCCCCCTGATTAGATGCGCGGAGGACGGACTGGTCTTCCGGGATAACGCCTACCAGTTTTATCC
TCAGAATCTCGAGGACATCTTCCATTGAAAGCATATCTCCCCGAGATACTCGACCGGGGTTATATCGGGT
AAGCAGGAGATGCTCCTTAATTGGCTCCTCCCCGTTTTCTGCCCTCCGTGATTTGCTGGCGAGTATCCCC
AGTATTCGGTCTGAATCTCGCACACTAGACACCTCCGGATTAGTTGTGATTATGGCTTCATCTGCGAAGT
ACAGTGCCATAAGTGCCCCTGTCTCTATACCGGCGGGAGAGTCACAAACTATGAACTCAAAGTCCATCGC
TTTCAAGTCATCCAAAACTTTTGCGACACCCTCCCTGGTGAGCGCGTCTTTGTCCCGCGTTTGTGAGGCA
GGAAGAATATACAAGTTTTCGGTTCGTTTATCTTTTATAAGTGCCTGATTAAGAGTCGCGTCGCCTTGGA
TGACATTGACAAAATCGTAGACAACGCGCCGTTCGCAGCCCATTATCAGGTCCAGGTTCCTGAGCCCAAT
ATCAAAATCTATGACCACAGTTTTCTTGCCTTTCTGTGCGAGGCCGGTAGCTATGGCTGCGCTGGATGTG
GTTTTTCCAACTCCGCCCTTACCTGAAGTCACAACTATTATGCGGGCCATGGTACCCGCAGAGCCAGCAC
TTCCGGCGCTGTCCTTGTACAGCTCGTCCATGCCGCCGGTGGAGTGGCGGCCCTCGGCGCGTTCGTACTG
TTCCACGATGGTGTAGTCCTCGTTGTGGGAGGTGATGTCCAACTTGATGTTGACGTTGTAGGCGCCGGGC
AGCTGCACGGGCTTCTTGGCCTTGTAGGTGGTCTTGACCTCAGCGTCGTAGTGGCCGCCGTCCTTCAGCT
TCAGCCTCTGCTTGATCTCGCCCTTCAGGGCGCCGTCCTCGGGGTACATCCGCTCGGAGGAGGCCTCCCA
GCCCATGGTCTTCTTCTGCATTACGGGGCCGTCGGAGGGGAAGTTGGTGCCGCGCAGCTTCACCTTGTAG
ATGAACTCGCCGTCCTGCAGGGAGGAGTCCTGGGTCACGGTCACCACGCCGCCGTCCTCGAAGTTCATCA
CGCGCTCCCACTTGAAGCCCTCGGGGAAGGACAGCTTCAAGTAGTCGGGGATGTCGGCGGGGTGCTTCAC
GTAGGCCTTGGAGCCGTACATGAACTGAGGGGACAGGATGTCCCAGGCGAAGGGCAGGGGGCCACCCTTG
GTCACCTTCAGCTTGGCGGTCTGGGTGCCCTCGTAGGGGCGGCCCTCGCCCTCGCCCTCGATCTCGAACT
CGTGGCCGTTCACGGAGCCCTCCATGTGCACCTTGAAGCGCATGAACTCCTTGATGATGGCCATGTTATC
CTCCTCGCCCTTGCTCACCAT
[270 nt withheld, positions 8912-9181]
CATGGTGGCGGATCCTCACGACACCTGAAATGGAAGAAAAAAACTTTGAACCACTGTCTGAGGCTTGAGA
ATGAACCAAGATCCAAACTCAAAAAGGGCAAATTCCAAGGAGAATTACATCAAGTGCCAAGCTGGCCTAA
CTTCAGTCTCCACCCACTCAGTGTGGGGAAACTCCATCGCATAAAACCCCTCCCCCCAACCTAAAGACGA
CGTACTCCAAAAGCTCGAGAACTAATCGAGGTGCCTGGACGGCGCCCGGTACTCCGTGGAGTCACATGAA
GCGACGGCTGAGGACGGAAAGGCCCTTTTCCTTTGTGTGGGTGACTCACCCGCCCGCTCTCCCGAGCGCC
GCGTCCTCCATTTTGAGCTCCCTGCAGCAGGGCCGGGAAGCGGCCATCTTTCCGCTCACGCAACTGGTGC
CGACCGGGCCAGCCTTGCCGCCCAGGGCGGGGCGATACACGGCGGCGCGAGGCCAGGCACCAGAGCAGGC
CGGCCAGCTTGAGACTACCCCCGTCCGATTCTCGGTGGCCGCGCTCGCAGGCCCCGCCTCGCCGAACATG
TGCGCTGGGACGCACGGGCCCCGTCGCCGCCCGCGGCCCCAAAAACCGAAATACCAGTGTGCAGATCTTG
GCCCGCATTTACAAGACTATCTTGCCAGAAAAAAAGCGTCGCAGCAGGTCATCAAAAATTTTAAATGGCT
AGAGACTTATCGAAAGCAGCGAGACAGGCGCGAAGGTGCCACCAGATTCGCACGCGGCGGCCCCAGCGCC
CAGGCCAGGCCTCAACTCAAGCACGAGGCGAAGGGGCTCCTTAAGCGCAAGGCCTCGAACTCTCCCACCC
ACTTCCAACCCGAAGCTCGGGATCAAGAATCACGTACTGCAGCCAGGTGGAAGTAATTCAAGGCACGCAA
GGGCCATAACCCGTAAAGAGGCCAGGCCCGCGGGAACCACACACGGCACTTACCTGTGTTCTGGCGGCAA
ACCCGTTGCGAAAAAGAACGTTCACGGCGACTACTGCACTTATATACGGTTCTCCCCCACCCTCGGGAAA
AAGGCGGAGCCAGTACACGACATCACTTTCCCAGTTTACCCCGCGCCACCTTCTCTAGGCACCGGTTCAA
TTGCCGACCCCTCCCCCCAACTTCTCGGGGACTGTGGGCGATGTGCGCTCTGCCCACTGACGGGCACCTC
GAGTGAAGACGAAAGGGCCTCATCGATAAACTGGATCTCTGCTGTCCCTGTAATAAACCCGAAAATTTTG
AATTTTTGTAATTTGTTTTTGTAATTCTTTAGTTTGTATGTCTGTTGCTATTATGTCTACTATTCTTTCC
CCTGCACTGTACCCC
Features (pLannotate 1.2.2; 25 found; start..end, strand, type, name):
     38..138     -  CDS            Rev (fragment): human immunodeficiency virus 1 (HIV-1) Rev protein; rev; enhances nuclear export of unspliced and incompletely spliced viral mRNAs
    515..748     -  misc_feature   RRE: The Rev response element (RRE) of HIV-1 allows for Rev-dependent mRNA export from the nucleus to the cytoplasm.
    923..1261    -  CDS            HIV-1 gag (fragment): gag protein from human immunodeficiency virus 1; gag
   1245..1370    -  misc_feature   HIV-1 Ψ: packaging signal of human immunodeficiency virus type 1
   1417..1674    -  LTR            5' LTR (truncated): truncated 5' long terminal repeat (LTR) from HIV-1
   1722..2051    -  CDS            nef (fragment): NEF_HV1BR - Experimental evidence at protein level: Swiss-Prot protein existence level 1. Extracellular Nef protein targets CD4(+) T-lymphocytes for apoptosis by interacting with CXCR4 surface receptors (PubMed:14990729). From Human immunodeficiency virus type 1 group M subtype B (isolate BRU/LAI) (HIV-1).
   2218..2352    -  polyA_signal   SV40 poly(A) signal: SV40 polyadenylation signal
   2400..2504    +  promoter       AmpR promoter: bla
   2505..3365    +  CDS            AmpR: β-lactamase; bla; confers resistance to ampicillin, carbenicillin, and related antibiotics
   3536..4124    +  rep_origin     ori: high-copy-number ColE1/pMB1/pBR322/pUC origin of replication
   4307..4399    +  CDS            lacI (fragment): lac repressor; lacI; The lac repressor binds to the lac operator to inhibit transcription in E. coli. This inhibition can be relieved by adding lactose or isopropyl-β-D-thiogalactopyranoside (IPTG).
   4412..4433    +  protein_bind   CAP binding site: CAP binding activates transcription in the presence of cAMP. E. coli catabolite activator protein
   4448..4478    +  promoter       lac promoter: promoter for the E. coli lac operon
   4486..4502    +  protein_bind   lac operator: The lac repressor binds to the lac operator to inhibit transcription in E. coli. This inhibition can be relieved by adding lactose or isopropyl-β-D-thiogalactopyranoside (IPTG). lac repressor encoded by lacI
   4654..4911    -  LTR            5' LTR (truncated): truncated 5' long terminal repeat (LTR) from HIV-1
   4959..5477    -  CDS            nef (fragment): NEF_HV1BR - Experimental evidence at protein level: Swiss-Prot protein existence level 1. Extracellular Nef protein targets CD4(+) T-lymphocytes for apoptosis by interacting with CXCR4 surface receptors (PubMed:14990729). From Human immunodeficiency virus type 1 group M subtype B (isolate BRU/LAI) (HIV-1).
   5494..6082    -  misc_feature   WPRE: woodchuck hepatitis virus posttranscriptional regulatory element
   6106..6705    -  CDS            PuroR: puromycin N-acetyltransferase; pac from Streptomyces alboniger; confers resistance to puromycin
   6708..7269    -  misc_feature   IRES: internal ribosome entry site (IRES) of the encephalomyocarditis virus (EMCV)
   7361..8170    -  CDS            minD: MIND_ECOLI - Experimental evidence at protein level: Swiss-Prot protein existence level 1. ATPase required for the correct placement of the division site. Cell division inhibitors MinC and MinD act in concert to form an inhibitor capable of blocking formation of the polar Z ring septums. Rapidly oscillates between the poles of the cell to destabilize FtsZ filaments that have formed before they mature into polar Z rings. From Escherichia coli (strain K12).
   8204..8911    -  CDS            mCherry: mCherry is a basic (constitutively fluorescent) red fluorescent protein published in 2004, derived from Discosoma sp.. It is reported to be a very rapidly-maturing monomer with low acid sensitivity.
   8915..9181    -  CDS            FRB (sequence withheld): FKBP-rapamycin binding domain of human FRAP
   9206..10144   -  intron         EF-1α intron A: intron upstream of the start codon of human EF-1α
  10145..10356   -  promoter       EF-1α core promoter: core promoter for human elongation factor EF-1α
  10434..23      -  misc_feature   cPPT/CTS (across the origin): central polypurine tract and central termination sequence of HIV-1 (lacking the first T)
