[The description below was written by a language model from this plasmid's Addgene catalogue record and pLannotate feature annotations shown in this document.]
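Description:
pLV-EF1a-FRB-mCherry-MinD-IRES-Puro is a 10.5 kb HIV-1-based lentiviral transfer plasmid for stable expression of a tagged bacterial MinD protein in mammalian cells. In bacteria it is maintained through a high-copy ColE1/pUC-type origin and selected with ampicillin via the β-lactamase gene. The viral portion carries the elements expected of a lentiviral transfer vector: LTR sequences at both ends (both annotated by the software as truncated 5' LTRs, each with adjacent nef-derived fragments), the Ψ packaging signal with a gag fragment, the Rev response element for Rev-dependent nuclear export of the genomic RNA, and the cPPT/CTS, which aids nuclear import of the reverse-transcribed genome. A WPRE downstream of the cassette boosts transcript stability and expression, and an SV40 polyadenylation signal lies outside the viral region.

The payload is driven by the human EF-1α core promoter together with its intron A, giving strong constitutive expression in many cell types. The open reading frame fuses the FRB domain (the FKBP-rapamycin binding domain of human FRAP), the red fluorescent protein mCherry, and Escherichia coli MinD, the ATPase of the Min system that oscillates between the cell poles in bacteria to position the division site. An EMCV IRES follows, allowing translation of puromycin N-acetyltransferase from the same transcript, so that puromycin-resistant cells also express the fusion. FRB permits rapamycin-induced recruitment of FKBP-tagged partners, which fits the stated purpose of payload delivery: coupling cargo proteins to MinD while mCherry reports its localisation. The associated work concerns programmable reaction-diffusion systems for designing spatiotemporal signalling circuits.
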