Addgene plasmid #213116: pLV-EF1a-FRB-mCherry-MinD-IRES-Puro
Purpose: Expression of FRB-mCherry-MinD in mammalian cells for payload delivery
Depositing lab: Scott Coyle. Depositing organization: University of Wisconsin, Madison. Publication: A programmable reaction-diffusion system for spatiotemporal cell signaling circuit design. Rajasekaran R, Chang CC, Weix EWZ, Galateo TM, Coyle SM. Cell. 2023 Dec 27:S0092-8674(23)01339-9. doi: 10.1016/j.cell.2023.12.007. PubMed 38181787.
Backbone
  Vector backbone: pLV-EF1a
  Backbone size w/o insert (bp): 8699
  Total vector size (bp): 10526
  Vector type: Mammalian Expression, Lentiviral
  Selectable markers: Puromycin
Growth in bacteria
  Bacterial resistance: Ampicillin, 100 μg/mL
  Growth temperature: 37°C
  Growth strain: NEB Stable
  Copy number: High Copy
Gene/Insert
  Gene/Insert name: FRB-mCherry-MinD
  Species: Escherichia coli
  Insert size (bp): 1827
  Entrez Gene: minD (a.k.a. b1175, ECK1163, minB)
  Promoter: EF1a
  Cloning method: Gibson Cloning
  Sequencing primers: 5′ EF1a_F (TCAAGCCTCAGACAGTGGTTC); 3′ EF1a_R (TAGAGGGAAACCGTTGCTAGC)
Terms and licenses: Academic/Nonprofit Terms; Industry Terms: Not Available to Industry
How to cite: pLV-EF1a-FRB-mCherry-MinD-IRES-Puro was a gift from Scott Coyle (Addgene plasmid # 213116 ; http://n2t.net/addgene:213116 ; RRID:Addgene_213116)
